>Addgene plasmid #147719 | pAc5.1B-lambdaN-HA-DmNot3-del698-725-F764E-dsRNAres_U | depositor full sequence | sequence record 290166 | Full Sequence
CTTCAAGGAATTAATTCTATATTCTAAAAACACAAATGATACTTCTAAAAAAAATCATGAATGGCATCAA
CTCTGAATCAAATCTTTGCAGATGCACCTACTTCTCATTTCCACTGTCACATCATTTTTCCAGATCTCGC
TGCCTGTTATGTGGCCCACAAACCAAGACACGTTTTATGGCCATTAAAGCTGGCTGATCGTCGCCAAACA
CCAAATACATATCAATATGTACATTCGAGAAAGAAGCGATCAAAGAAGCGTCTTCGGGCGAGTAGGAGAA
TGCGGAGGAGAAGGAGAACGAGCTGATCTAGTATCTCTCCACAATCCAATGCCAACTGACCAACTGGCCA
TATTCGGAGCAATTTGAAGCCAATTTCCATCGCCTGGCGATCGCTCCATTCTTGGCTATATGTTTTTCAC
CGTTCCCGGGGCCATTTTCAAAGACTCGTCGGTAAGATAAGATTGTGTCACTCGCTGTCTCTCTTCATTT
GTCGAAGAATGCTGAGGAATTTCGCGATGACGTCGGCGAGTATTTTGAAGAATGAGAATAATTTGTATTT
ATACGAAAATCAGTTAGTGGAATTTTCTACAAAAACATGTTATCTATAGATAATTTTGTTGCAAAATATG
TTGACTATGACAAAGATTGTATGTATATACCTTTAATGTATTCTCATTTTCTTATGTATTTATAATGGCA
ATGATGATACTGATGATATTTTAAGATGATGCCAGACCACAGGCTGATTTCTGCGTCTTTTGCCGAACGC
AGTGCATGTGCGGTTGTTGTTTTTTGGAATAGTTTCAATTTTCGGACTGTCCGCTTTGATTTCAGTTTCT
TGGCTTATTCAAAAAGCAAAGTAAAGCCAAAAAAGCGAGATGGCAATACCAAATGCGGCAAAACGGTAGT
GGAAGGAAAGGGGTGCGGGGCAGCGGAAGGAAGGGTGGGGCGGGGCGTGGCGGGGTCTGTGGCTGGGCGC
GACGTCACCGACGTTGGAGCCACTCCTTTGACCATGTGTGCGTGTGTGTATTATTCGTGTCTCGCCACTC
GCCGGTTGTTTTTTTCTTTTTATCTCGCTCTCTCTAGCGCCATCTCGTACGCATGCTCAACGCACCGCAT
GTTGCCGTGTCCTTTATGCGTCATTTTGGCTCGAAATAGGCAATTATTTAAACAAAGATTAGTCAACGAA
AACGCTAAAATAAATAAGTCTACAATATGGTTACTTATTGCCATGTGTGTGCAGCCAACGATAGCAACAA
AAGCAACAACACAGTGGCTTTCCCTCTTTCACTTTTTGTTTGCAAGCGCGTGCGAGCAAGACGGCACGAC
CGGCAAACGCAATTACGCTGACAAAGAGCAGACGAAGTTTTGGCCGAAAAACATCAAGGCGCCTGATACG
AATGCATTTGCAATAACAATTGCGATATTTAATATTGTTTATGAAGCTGTTTGACTTCAAAACACACAAA
AAAAAAAATAAAACAAATTATTTGAAAGAGAATTAGGAATCGGACAGCTTATCGTTACGGGCTAACAGCA
CACCGAGACGAAATAGCTTACCTGACGTCACAGCCTCTGGAAGAACTGCCGCCAAGCAGAGAGAGAGAGA
AAAAGAGGGAGAGCAGCTTAGACCGCATGTGCTTGTGTGTGAGGCGTCTCTCTCTTCGTCTCCTGTTTGC
GCAAACGCATAGACTGCACTGAGAAAATCGATTACCTATTTTTTATGAATGAATATTTGCACTATTACTA
TTCAAAACTATTAAGATAGCAATCACATTCAATAGCCAAATACTATACCACCTGAGCGATGCAACGAAAT
GATCAATTTGAGCAAAAATGCTGCATATTTAGGACGGCATCATTATAGAAATGCTTCTTGCTGTGTACTT
TTCTCTCGTCTGGCAGCTGTTTCGCCGTTATTGTTAAAACCGGCTTAAGTTAGGTGTGTTTTCTACGACT
AGTGATGCCCCTACTAGAAGATGTGTGTTGCACAAATGTCCCTGAATAACCAATTTGAAGTGCAGATAGC
AGTAAACGTAAGCTAATATGAATATTATTTAACTGTAATGTTTTAATATCGCTGGACATTACTAATAAAC
CCACTATAAACACATGTACATATGTATGTTTTGGCATACAATGAGTAGTTGGGGAAAAAATGTGTAAAAG
CACCGTGACCATCACAGCATAAAGATAACCAGCTGAAGTATCGAATATGAGTAACCCCCAAATTGAATCA
CATGCCGCAACTGATAGGACCCATGGAAGTACACTCTTCATGGCGATATACAAGACACACACAAGCACGA
ACACCCAGTTGCGGAGGAAATTCTCCGTAAATGAAAACCCAATCGGCGAACAATTCATACCCATATATGG
TAAAAGTTTTGAACGCGACTTGAGAGCGGAGAGCATTGCGGCTGATAAGGTTTTAGCGCTAAGCGGGCTT
TATAAAACGGGCTGCGGGACCAGTTTTCATATCACTACCGTTTGAGTTCTTGTGCTGTGTGGATACTCCT
CCCGACACAAAGCCGCTCCATCAGCCAGCAGTCGTCTAATCCAGAGACCCCGGATCGGGGTACCAACATG
GACGCACAAACACGACGACGTGAGCGTCGCGCTGAGAAACAAGCTCAATGGAAAGCTGCAAACGGTGGAT
CTCCTCCACATATGGCTTACCCATACGATGTTCCAGATTACGCTCCTCCAAGCTTGATGGCTGCGACGAG
AAAATTGCAAGGCGAAATTGATCGATGTTTAAAAAAGGTAGCAGAGGGCGTTGAAACGTTTGAGGATATT
TGGAAAAAAGTACACAATGCGACAAACACCAATCAGAAGCAAAAACATCTGCAGGAGAAGTATGAGGCAG
ACCTCAAAAAGGAAATCAAGGAATTGCAACGACTTCGCGACCAAATTAAATCATGGATTGCATCAGCTGA
AATTAAGGATAAGAGCTCCCTTCTTGAGAATCGACGTCTCATTGAAACACAAATGGAACGCTTTAAGGTG
GTTGAGCGCGAGACGAAAACAAAAGCCTACTCCAAGGAAGGCTTGGGGGCTGCACAAAAAATGGACCCAG
CTCAACGCATCAAGGATGATGCGCGTAACTGGCTAACGTCCAGTATTTCGAGCTTGCAGATTCAGATCGA
TCAATACGAATCCGAAATTGAGAGCCTGCTGGCCGGAAAGAAAAAGCGCCTAGACCGTGATAAACAAGAA
CGTATGGACGATCTTCGCGGCAAACTGGATCGTCACAAATTCCATATTACCAAATTGGAGACATTGCTGC
GATTGTTGGATAACGATGGAGTGGAGGCTGAACAAGTTAATAAAATTAAGGATGACGTGGAGTATTATAT
CGACAGTAGCCAGGAACCCGATTTCGAAGAGAACGAATTTATTTATGACGACATTATCGGATTGGACGAG
GTCGAACTTTCGGGAACCGCCACGACCGATTCCAATAATTCCAATGAAACCTCCGGAAGTCCCTCCTCGG
TGACGAGCGGCGGATCGCCCAGTCAAAGCCCAGTGACCGTCCAGCAGATCCTAAATACAAGCAGCCAAGG
TGCTGCCTCGTCCGGCTCCTCCGCTGCCTCCGCTGCGTTGTTCCAACAACAATTGACCGCCGCTCAGTCC
AACGGAAATAACGTCGGATATGCCTCCGATACGTCGGCTGCCTCATCCTCAGCCACCACCTCAACCGACC
CAGCCGGAGGAACGGTCGCCGTTAACTGCGTCGGCGGTCTTGCTGACAAGCGTAATAAGAGCAGCGAAAG
CAATGCCCTAAAATTGAAACCACAACCTCATCAACTTATAAAACCTACCCCTGTACGAGCCACGGCCAAG
CTGCCTCTGAGCAGTGATACCCAAGTCAATAAGATTGTCAGTTCAACTCCCAGCAAAAATCAGCAACAGC
TGCCTACAGCAGCTTCAATCGTTGCAACCTCCGCTATGCAATCGCAAAGCAGTATCGGAAGTTGCAGCTC
CACTGGAGGAACGGGAGCATCTCAATCAGCTTCTAGTGGTAACAATCCTGGTAACAATCCTGCGGTTCAG
CCAAATGCTCCAACGCCTGGTCAAAGCGGCATTGCCGCTGCAGCAGCTTCGACTAATGTTGTTTCGGCGA
CGATTGTGAGCAGCGCCAATGTTCAAGGCCAATCTGTGATCCAACCAACACCAACAATTGCATTTGCTGC
AGTAGCAAAACACAATACATCACTCCTGGAAAATGGTCCTGTTTTGCAACAGCAACTAGCAGTAACTCCT
ACTGTGGCAGCTATCGTAGGAGCTGGAACGCAGGCGCAGCAAAAACATGTGCCACCATTATCCAATCTTC
AAACAAATTCCCCTCACATACAAAATGGTCTTCCTGTCTCGGACAGTACTAATGACAACAGCTGCAATGT
CGTCGATACGATTTCTCTAAAAACAATGGCACAGGATGCTATTAATCGATCTGCGATCGATCCTAATTCA
CTGAATCAGCAGCAAACAAGCAGCATCGATCTGAGACAGCCGCAGTCGCAGAAATCACTTCTCCAACATT
TCAACTCTGAAACCAACACGAATCAACAGCAATTGACATCGCAGCAGCAGCAACAGCTTCAGAATAACTC
CCTTGCTGCGACCACAGGTTCTAACAACGGAACTTCAACTGGTAGTGGTCTCATGAATGTAGCAAACGCT
ACTGGTCAGCCTATCAGCGGCAATGCCAAAACGCATGCGTGCCAACCCCAACAGATGGCCACGACGGAAG
CGCACATTCCCACACTGCTTGGTGTGACACCACTTGGGCCAACACCACAAACGTACTTTCATCGCGCACC
AGTGCTCACGCCATCGCACTATCCCCAGGCACAGATGCCAATATATGATACAGTTGAGTTTTATCAACGA
CTCTCAACGGAGACCCTTTTTGAGGTGTTCTACTATATGGAGGGCTCCAAGGCCCAGTATCTAGCGGCCA
AGGCCTTAAAAAAGCAGAGCTGGCGTTTCCACACAAAGTATATGATGTGGTTTCAAAGGCACGAGGAGCC
GAAGATTATCAACGATGATTACGAACAGGGTACGTACATCTATTTTGATTATGAAAAGTGGAGTCAGCGA
AAGAAGGAGGGATTCACCTTTGAATACAAGTACTTAGAGGACAAGGAGCTGAATTGAGGCGGCCGCTCGA
GTCTAGAGGGCCCGCGGTTCGAAGGTAAGCCTATCCCTAACCCTCTCCTCGGTCTCGATTCTACGCGTAC
CGGTCATCATCACCATCACCATTGAGTTTAAACCCGCTGATCAGCCTCGACTGTGCCTTCTAAGGCCTGA
GCTCGCTGATCAGCCTCGATCGAGGATCCAGACATGATAAGATACATTGATGAGTTTGGACAAACCACAA
CTAGAATGCAGTGAAAAAAATGCTTTATTTGTGAAATTTGTGATGCTATTGCTTTATTTGTAACCATTAT
AAGCTGCAATAAACAAGTTAACAACAACAATTGCATTCATTTTATGTTTCAGGTTCAGGGGGAGGTGTGG
GAGGTTTTTTAAAGCAAGTAAAACCTCTACAAATGTGGTATGGCTGATTATGATCAGTCGACCGATGCCC
TTGAGAGCCTTCAACCCAGTCAGCTCCTTCCGGTGGGCGCGGGGCATGACTATCGTCGCCGCACTTATGA
CTGTCTTCTTTATCATGCAACTCGTAGGACAGGTGCCGGCAGCGCTCTGGGTCATTTTCGGCGAGGACCG
CTTTCGCTGGAGCGCGACGATGATCGGCCTGTCGCTTGCGGTATTCGGAATCTTGCACGCCCTCGCTCAA
GCCTTCGTCACTGGTCCCGCCACCAAACGTTTCGGCGAGAAGCAGGCCATTATCGCCGGCATGGCGGCCG
ACGCGCTGGGCTACGTCTTGCTGGCGTTCGCGACGCGAGGCTGGATGGCCTTCCCCATTATGATTCTTCT
CGCTTCCGGCGGCATCGGGATGCCCGCGTTGCAGGCCATGCTGTCCAGGCAGGTAGATGACGACCATCAG
GGACAGCTTCAAGGATCGCTCGCGGCTCTTACCAGCCAGCAAAAGGCCAGGAACCGTAAAAAGGCCGCGT
TGCTGGCGTTTTTCCATAGGCTCCGCCCCCCTGACGAGCATCACAAAAATCGACGCTCAAGTCAGAGGTG
GCGAAACCCGACAGGACTATAAAGATACCAGGCGTTTCCCCCTGGAAGCTCCCTCGTGCGCTCTCCTGTT
CCGACCCTGCCGCTTACCGGATACCTGTCCGCCTTTCTCCCTTCGGGAAGCGTGGCGCTTTCTCAATGCT
CACGCTGTAGGTATCTCAGTTCGGTGTAGGTCGTTCGCTCCAAGCTGGGCTGTGTGCACGAACCCCCCGT
TCAGCCCGACCGCTGCGCCTTATCCGGTAACTATCGTCTTGAGTCCAACCCGGTAAGACACGACTTATCG
CCACTGGCAGCAGCCACTGGTAACAGGATTAGCAGAGCGAGGTATGTAGGCGGTGCTACAGAGTTCTTGA
AGTGGTGGCCTAACTACGGCTACACTAGAAGGACAGTATTTGGTATCTGCGCTCTGCTGAAGCCAGTTAC
CTTCGGAAAAAGAGTTGGTAGCTCTTGATCCGGCAAACAAACCACCGCTGGTAGCGGTGGTTTTTTTGTT
TGCAAGCAGCAGATTACGCGCAGAAAAAAAGGATCTCAAGAAGATCCTTTGATCTTTTCTACGGGGTCTG
ACGCTCAGTGGAACGAAAACTCACGTTAAGGGATTTTGGTCATGAGATTATCAAAAAGGATCTTCACCTA
GATCCTTTTAAATTAAAAATGAAGTTTTAAATCAATCTAAAGTATATATGAGTAAACTTGGTCTGACAGT
TACCAATGCTTAATCAGTGAGGCACCTATCTCAGCGATCTGTCTATTTCGTTCATCCATAGTTGCCTGAC
TCCCCGTCGTGTAGATAACTACGATACGGGAGGGCTTACCATCTGGCCCCAGTGCTGCAATGATACCGCG
AGACCCACGCTCACCGGCTCCAGATTTATCAGCAATAAACCAGCCAGCCGGAAGGGCCGAGCGCAGAAGT
GGTCCTGCAACTTTATCCGCCTCCATCCAGTCTATTAATTGTTGCCGGGAAGCTAGAGTAAGTAGTTCGC
CAGTTAATAGTTTGCGCAACGTTGTTGCCATTGCTGCAGGCATCGTGGTGTCACGCTCGTCGTTTGGTAT
GGCTTCATTCAGCTCCGGTTCCCAACGATCAAGGCGAGTTACATGATCCCCCATGTTGTGCAAAAAAGCG
GTTAGCTCCTTCGGTCCTCCGATCGTTGTCAGAAGTAAGTTGGCCGCAGTGTTATCACTCATGGTTATGG
CAGCACTGCATAATTCTCTTACTGTCATGCCATCCGTAAGATGCTTTTCTGTGACTGGTGAGTACTCAAC
CAAGTCATTCTGAGAATAGTGTATGCGGCGACCGAGTTGCTCTTGCCCGGCGTCAACACGGGATAATACC
GCGCCACATAGCAGAACTTTAAAAGTGCTCATCATTGGAAAACGTTCTTCGGGGCGAAAACTCTCAAGGA
TCTTACCGCTGTTGAGATCCAGTTCGATGTAACCCACTCGTGCACCCAACTGATCTTCAGCATCTTTTAC
TTTCACCAGCGTTTCTGGGTGAGCAAAAACAGGAAGGCAAAATGCCGCAAAAAAGGGAATAAGGGCGACA
CGGAAATGTTGAATACTCATACTCTTCCTTTTTCAATATTATTGAAGCATTTATCAGGGTTATTGTCTCA
TGAGCGGATACATATTTGAATGTATTTAGAAAAATAAACAAATAGGGGTTCCGCGCACATTTCCCCGAAA
AGTGCCACCTGACGTCTAAGAAACCATTATTATCATGACATTAACCTATAAAAATAGGCGTATCACGAGG
CCCTTTCGT
Features (pLannotate 1.2.2; 10 found; start..end, strand, type, name):
     56..2568    +  promoter       Ac5 promoter: Drosophila melanogaster actin 5C promoter
   2588..2653    +  CDS            N (fragment): REGN_LAMBD - Experimental evidence at protein level: Swiss-Prot protein existence level 1. Plays a role as a transcriptional antitermination factor that allows the virus to initiate its lytic phase. Activates expression of the delayed viral early genes by modifying host RNA polymerase (RNAP) into a form that is resistant to termination signals. This antitermination function requires the host NusA protein which serves to stabilize the interaction between antitermination protein N and host RNA polymerase. From Escherichia phage lambda (Bacteriophage lambda).
   2678..2704    +  CDS            3xHA (fragment): three tandem HA epitope tags
   5204..5245    +  CDS            V5 tag: epitope tag from simian virus 5
   5345..5479    -  polyA_signal   SV40 poly(A) signal: SV40 polyadenylation signal
   5502..5586    -  CDS            large T antigen (fragment): large T antigen from SV40 (simian virus 40)
   5587..6057    +  CDS            TcR (fragment): tetracycline efflux protein; tet; confers resistance to tetracycline
   6101..6689    -  rep_origin     ori: high-copy-number ColE1/pMB1/pBR322/pUC origin of replication
   6860..7720    -  CDS            AmpR: β-lactamase; bla; confers resistance to ampicillin, carbenicillin, and related antibiotics
   7721..7825    -  promoter       AmpR promoter: bla
