[The description below was written by a language model from this plasmid's Addgene catalogue record and pLannotate feature annotations shown in this document.]
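Description:
pAc5.1B-lambdaN-HA-DmNot3-del698-725-F764E-dsRNAres_U is an insect-cell expression plasmid of about 7.9 kb. The catalogue lists the backbone as unknown, although the name and feature layout point to a pAc5.1-type vector. It is maintained in E. coli through a ColE1/pUC-family origin and selected with ampicillin via the β-lactamase gene and its own promoter. The annotation describes the origin as high copy, whereas the catalogue lists the plasmid as low copy. Short fragments annotated as tetracycline resistance and SV40 large T antigen appear to be non-functional backbone remnants, and no selection marker for insect cells is annotated.

Expression is driven by the constitutive Drosophila actin 5C promoter and terminated by an SV40 polyadenylation signal. The open reading frame starts with a short fragment of the bacteriophage lambda N protein, the peptide that binds boxB RNA hairpins, followed by an HA epitope (annotated as a fragment of a 3xHA tag). The unannotated stretch downstream corresponds in position to the insert, Drosophila melanogaster Not3 (CG8426), a subunit of the CCR4-NOT deadenylase complex. As the name indicates, this version carries a deletion of residues 698–725 and an F764E substitution, and it is designated dsRNA-resistant. The record also notes one silent change relative to the reference transcript. A vector-encoded V5 tag lies downstream, but the record does not say whether it is in frame with the insert.

The lambdaN fusion suits tethering assays, in which the protein is recruited to a boxB-containing reporter mRNA. The dsRNA-resistant coding sequence would allow complementation in cells depleted of endogenous Not3 by RNAi. The associated publication concerns the structure and assembly of the NOT module, which suggests the mutations probe interaction surfaces, although the record does not state their specific effect.
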