Addgene plasmid #147719: pAc5.1B-lambdaN-HA-DmNot3-del698-725-F764E-dsRNAres_U
Purpose: Insect Expression of DmNot3-del698-725-F764E-dsRNAres
Depositing lab: Elisa Izaurralde. Depositing organization: Max Planck Institute for Developmental Biology. Publication: Structure and assembly of the NOT module of the human CCR4-NOT complex. Boland A, Chen Y, Raisch T, Jonas S, Kuzuoglu-Ozturk D, Wohlbold L, Weichenrieder O, Izaurralde E. Nat Struct Mol Biol. 2013 Nov;20(11):1289-97. doi: 10.1038/nsmb.2681. Epub 2013 Oct 13. PubMed 24121232.
Backbone
  Vector backbone: Unknown
  Vector type: Insect Expression
Growth in bacteria
  Bacterial resistance: Ampicillin, 100 μg/mL
  Growth temperature: 37°C
  Growth strain: DH5alpha
  Copy number: Low Copy
Gene/Insert
  Gene/Insert name: DmNot3-del698-725-F764E-dsRNAres (alt names: leathal (2)NC136; CG8426)
  Species: D. melanogaster (fly)
  Mutation: one silent mutation compared to the sequence given by NCBI: NM_136332.2.
  Entrez Gene: Not3 (a.k.a. Dmel_CG8426, CG8426, CNOT3, Dmel\CG8426, NOT3, NOT3.5, NOT3/5, l(2)NC136, not3, not3/5)
  Cloning method: Unknown
Terms and licenses: Academic/Nonprofit Terms; Industry Terms: Not Available to Industry
Depositor comments: Plasmids from this collection were made available to the research community and donated after the lab closed. Please note that the sequence provided by the depositing laboratory may be theoretical/predicted or based on Sanger sequencing results. There may be discrepancies between sequencing results obtained by Addgene and the depositor sequence. If an Addgene verified sequence is not available, please contact before placing your order to request that our lab fully sequence the plasmid.
How to cite: pAc5.1B-lambdaN-HA-DmNot3-del698-725-F764E-dsRNAres_U was a gift from Elisa Izaurralde (Addgene plasmid # 147719 ; http://n2t.net/addgene:147719 ; RRID:Addgene_147719)
